>Addgene plasmid #78917 | HA-BAP1-H169Q-GFP | addgene partial sequence | sequence record 150402 | CMV-F 5'-CGCAAATGGGCGGTAGGCGTG-3'
ACCGTCAGATCCGCTAGCGCTACCGGACTCAGATCTCGAGCTCAAGCTTCGAATTCCAATGGCTTACCCA
TACGATGTTCCAGATTACGCTATGAATAAGGGCTGGCTGGAGCTGGAGAGCGACCCAGGCCTCTTCACCC
TGCTCGTGGAAGATTTCGGTGTCAAGGGGGTGCAAGTGGAGGAGATCTACGACCTTCAGAGCAAATGTCA
GGGCCCTGTATATGGATTTATCTTCCTGTTCAAATGGATCGAAGAGCGCCGGTCCCGGCGAAAGGTCTCT
ACCTTGGTGGATGATACGTCCGTGATTGATGATGATATTGTGAATAACATGTTCTTTGCCCACCAGCTGA
TACCCAACTCTTGTGCAACTCATGCCTTGCTGAGCGTGCTCCTGAACTGCAGCAGCGTGGACCTGGGACC
CACCCTGAGTCGCATGAAGGACTTCACCAAGGGTTTCAGCCCTGAGAGCAAAGGATATGCGATTGGCAAT
GCCCCGGAGTTGGCCAAGGCCCATAATAGCCATGCCAGGCCCGAGCCACGTCACCTCCCTGAGAAGCAGA
ATGGCCTTAGTGCAGTGCGGACCATGGAGGCGTTCCAGTTTGTCAGCTATGTGCCTATCACAGGCCGGCT
CTTTGAGCTGGATGGGCTGAAGGTCTACCCCATTGACCATGGGCCCTGGGGGGAGGACGAGGAGTGGACA
GACAAGGCCCGGCGGGTCATCATGGAGCGTATCGGCCTCGCCACTGCAGGG
