>Addgene plasmid #78917 | HA-BAP1-H169Q-GFP | addgene partial sequence | sequence record 150403 | EGFP-N 5'-CGTCGCCGTCCAGCTCGACCAG-3'
CCTTGCTCACCATGGTGGCGACCGGTGGATCCGCCTGGCGCTTGGCCTTGTAGGGGCGAGAGCGTTTCCG
CCGGTCAGGCTTCCTCTGCTTGTGGAGCCGGCCGATGCTGACCCCTTGGCGCCGCCGCACGGAGATGTTC
TGCTCCACTAGGTTGGCCAGCATGCCTTCCTGAGCCAGCATGGAGATAAAGGTGCAGATGAACTCATCGT
AGTTGTGGGTCCTTCTCTGGTCATCAATCTTGAACTTCTTCCTCTTCTCTACCTCCTCCTTGAGGCACGC
CTCATAGTTTGCAATCTCAGCCTCCACACACTTCAGCAGTGCCAGCAGCTCCTTGGGTGAGTATTTCTCC
CCACTCAAGGGCTCGCCAGGCCTCACCATCCCCGTCTTCTCTCTGCTGTCCGTGGCTTCCACGACCTCCT
TCTCCACTGGGCTGCTGGACCCCTGGCTGCCTTGGATTGGTCTGATGGAGGGCGAGGAACCCTTCCCACC
CTCTGTCAGCGCCAGGGGACTCAGCACCCCATCCTCAGCCAGGTGCAGCAGGCCTGTGCTGATGACAGGA
CCCAGATCACGGACAGCACGGTTGTAGCGTATGCAGTCAACACGCAGCAGGCTGTCATCCTCTCCAAAAA
GCACCTTGGAGATGTGGGAGGTGACAGGGCTGGAGGGCCGCGTCGGGTTGGCTGAGCGGATAGGCGAGCG
CAGTGGCGAGTTGAAAGCACTGCCGATCTCAGAGGCCGTGTCTGTACTCTCATTGCTGGGGGTGGGTGAG
GGCTGCGAGTGTGTGGGCACTGCCACAGCCGGACTCCCAGCCC
