[The description below was written by a language model from this plasmid's Addgene catalogue record.]
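Description:
HA-BAP1-H169Q-GFP is a mammalian expression plasmid built on the Clontech pEGFP-N1 backbone (about 4.7 kb without insert). It is maintained as a high-copy plasmid in E. coli under kanamycin selection. The same resistance cassette confers neomycin resistance in mammalian cells, so stably transfected cells can be selected with G418. No feature table accompanies the record, so the replication origins and polyadenylation signals are not itemised. The listed SV40 polyA reverse sequencing primer is consistent with the standard pEGFP-N1 layout.

The insert is human BAP1 (BRCA1-associated protein 1), a ubiquitin C-terminal hydrolase-family deubiquitinase, carrying the point mutation H169Q. It was cloned between the EcoRI and BamHI sites of the polylinker, and the record does not say whether these sites survived cloning. Transcription is driven by the CMV immediate-early promoter, which gives strong constitutive expression in most mammalian cell lines. The encoded protein has an HA epitope tag at the N terminus, supplied with the insert, and is fused at its C terminus to the backbone's EGFP. The HA tag allows detection or immunoprecipitation with anti-HA antibodies, while EGFP allows the protein to be followed by fluorescence in live or fixed cells.

The stated purpose is mammalian expression of the H169Q mutant as an EGFP fusion. The associated publication concerns germline BAP1 mutations that impair its function in DNA double-strand break repair. This suggests the construct is used to compare the localisation and repair-related behaviour of the mutant with wild-type BAP1, although the record does not describe the functional effect of H169Q.
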