Addgene plasmid #78917: HA-BAP1-H169Q-GFP
Purpose: Mammalian expression of BAP1 with H169Q and an EGFP fusion
Depositing lab: Michael Hendzel. Depositing organization: University of Alberta. Publication: Germline mutations in BAP1 impair its function in DNA double-strand break repair. Ismail IH, Davidson R, Gagne JP, Xu ZZ, Poirier GG, Hendzel MJ. Cancer Res. 2014 Aug 15;74(16):4282-94. doi: 10.1158/0008-5472.CAN-13-3109. Epub 2014 Jun 3. PubMed 24894717.
Backbone
  Vector backbone: pEGFP-N1
  Backbone manufacturer: Clontech
  Backbone size w/o insert (bp): 4700
  Vector type: Mammalian Expression
  Selectable markers: Neomycin (select with G418)
Growth in bacteria
  Bacterial resistance: Kanamycin, 50 μg/mL
  Growth temperature: 37°C
  Growth strain: DH5alpha
  Copy number: High Copy
Gene/Insert
  Gene/Insert name: BAP1
  Species: H. sapiens (human)
  Mutation: H169Q
  Entrez Gene: BAP1 (a.k.a. HUCEP-13, KURIS, TPDS1, UBM2, UCHL2, UVM2, hucep-6)
  Promoter: CMV
  Tag / fusion protein: HA (N terminal on insert); EGFP (C terminal on backbone)
  Cloning method: Restriction Enzyme; 5′ cloning site EcoRI (unknown if destroyed); 3′ cloning site BamHI (unknown if destroyed)
  Sequencing primers: 5′ CMV-F; 3′ SV40pA-R
Terms and licenses: Academic/Nonprofit Terms; Industry Terms: Not Available to Industry
How to cite: HA-BAP1-H169Q-GFP was a gift from Michael Hendzel (Addgene plasmid # 78917 ; http://n2t.net/addgene:78917 ; RRID:Addgene_78917)
